Addgene plasmid #62741: mCardinal-Talin-H-18
Purpose: Localization: Talin Head Domain, H, Excitation:604, Emission:659
Depositing lab: Michael Davidson. Depositing organization: Florida State University, Tallahassee.
Backbone
  Vector backbone: C1 Cloning Vector
  Vector type: Mammalian Expression
  Selectable markers: Neomycin (select with G418)
Growth in bacteria
  Bacterial resistance: Kanamycin, 50 μg/mL
  Growth temperature: 37°C
  Growth strain: DH5alpha
  Copy number: High Copy
Gene/Insert
  Gene/Insert name: Talin (alt name: Talin Head Domain)
  Species: M. musculus (mouse)
  Mutation: none
  Promoter: CMV
  Tag / fusion protein: mCardinal (N terminal on backbone)
  Cloning method: Unknown
  Sequencing primers: 5′ CMV-F; 3′ SV40pA-R
Terms and licenses: Academic/Nonprofit Terms; Industry Terms
How to cite: mCardinal-Talin-H-18 was a gift from Michael Davidson (Addgene plasmid # 62741 ; http://n2t.net/addgene:62741 ; RRID:Addgene_62741)
