[The description below was written by a language model from this plasmid's Addgene catalogue record and pLannotate feature annotations shown in this document.]
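Description:
mCardinal-Talin-H-18 is a mammalian expression plasmid built on a C1-type fluorescent protein cloning vector, in which the far-red fluorescent protein mCardinal is fused to the N-terminus of the mouse talin head domain. Expression is driven by the human cytomegalovirus immediate early enhancer and promoter (the enhancer and promoter appear at opposite ends of the linear sequence record only because of where the circular map is numbered) and is terminated by an SV40 polyadenylation signal. The mCardinal coding sequence is followed by a short stretch of multiple cloning site remnant that serves as a linker, and then by a roughly 1.3 kb fragment of Tln1, consistent with the head region rather than full-length talin. The record lists no mutations in the insert. The "18" in the name probably refers to the linker length, but the record does not explain it.

The plasmid is propagated in E. coli at high copy from a ColE1/pUC-type origin and also carries an f1 origin. A single NeoR/KanR (Tn5 aminoglycoside phosphotransferase) gene is placed behind tandem bacterial (bla) and SV40 early promoters and followed by an HSV TK polyadenylation signal, so it provides kanamycin resistance in bacteria and G418 selection in mammalian cells. The small annotated fragments of SV40 large T antigen, ble and bGH poly(A) are most likely incidental backbone matches, not functional elements.

Talin concentrates at sites of cell-substratum contact and links the cytoskeleton to the plasma membrane. The construct is intended as a localization marker for imaging the talin head domain in transfected mammalian cells, with recorded excitation and emission maxima of 604 and 659 nm.
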