Features (pLannotate 1.2.2; 16 found; start..end, strand, type, name):
      1..204     +  promoter       CMV promoter: human cytomegalovirus (CMV) immediate early promoter
    249..980     +  CDS            mCardinal: mCardinal is a basic (constitutively fluorescent) far red fluorescent protein published in 2014, derived from Entacmaea quadricolor. It is reported to be a rapidly-maturing monomer with moderate acid sensitivity.
    981..1007    +  misc_feature   MCS (fragment): multiple cloning site
   1035..2333    +  CDS            Tln1 (fragment): TLN1_MOUSE - Also known as Tln. Experimental evidence at protein level: Swiss-Prot protein existence level 1. Probably involved in connections of major cytoskeletal structures to the plasma membrane. High molecular weight cytoskeletal protein concentrated at regions of cell-substratum contact and, in lymphocytes, at cell-cell contacts. From Mus musculus (Mouse).
   2336..2363    +  misc_feature   MCS (fragment): multiple cloning site
   2380..2464    +  CDS            large T antigen (fragment): large T antigen from SV40 (simian virus 40)
   2487..2608    +  polyA_signal   SV40 poly(A) signal: SV40 polyadenylation signal
   2642..3070    -  rep_origin     f1 ori (sequence partly withheld): f1 bacteriophage origin of replication; arrow indicates direction of (+) strand synthesis
   3097..3201    +  promoter       AmpR promoter: bla
   3203..3560    +  promoter       SV40 promoter: SV40 enhancer and early promoter
   3595..4389    +  CDS            NeoR/KanR: aminoglycoside phosphotransferase from Tn5; aph(3')-II (or nptII); confers resistance to neomycin, kanamycin, and G418 (Geneticin®)
   4410..4562    +  CDS            ble (fragment): BLE_KLEPN - Experimental evidence at protein level: Swiss-Prot protein existence level 1. Binding protein with a strong affinity to the bleomycin family of antibiotics. Binds to CL990; an antimitotic-antibiotic compound. From Klebsiella pneumoniae.
   4621..4668    +  polyA_signal   HSV TK poly(A) signal: herpes simplex virus thymidine kinase polyadenylation signal (Cole and Stacy, 1985)
   4759..4775    -  polyA_signal   bGH poly(A) signal (fragment): bovine growth hormone polyadenylation signal
   4997..5585    +  rep_origin     ori: high-copy-number ColE1/pMB1/pBR322/pUC origin of replication
   5760..6063    +  enhancer       CMV enhancer: human cytomegalovirus immediate early enhancer
>Addgene plasmid #62741 | mCardinal-Talin-H-18 | addgene full sequence | sequence record 169604 | Addgene NGS Result
GTGATGCGGTTTTGGCAGTACATCAATGGGCGTGGATAGCGGTTTGACTCACGGGGATTTCCAAGTCTCC
ACCCCATTGACGTCAATGGGAGTTTGTTTTGGCACCAAAATCAACGGGACTTTCCAAAATGTCGTAACAA
CTCCGCCCCATTGACGCAAATGGGCGGTAGGCGTGTACGGTGGGAGGTCTATATAAGCAGAGCTGGTTTA
GTGAACCGTCAGATCCGCTAGCGCTACCGGTCGCCACCATGGTGAGCAAGGGCGAGGAGCTGATCAAGGA
GAACATGCACATGAAGCTGTACATGGAAGGCACCGTGAACAACCACCACTTCAAGTGCACCACCGAAGGG
GAGGGCAAGCCCTACGAGGGCACCCAGACCCAGAGGATTAAGGTGGTGGAGGGAGGCCCCCTGCCGTTCG
CATTCGACATCCTGGCCACCTGCTTTATGTACGGGAGCAAGACCTTCATCAACCACACCCAGGGCATCCC
CGATTTCTTTAAGCAGTCCTTCCCTGAGGGCTTCACATGGGAGAGAGTCACCACATACGAAGACGGGGGC
GTGCTTACCGTTACCCAGGACACCAGCCTCCAGGACGGCTGCTTGATCTACAACGTCAAGCTCAGAGGGG
TGAACTTCCCATCCAACGGCCCTGTGATGCAGAAGAAAACACTCGGCTGGGAGGCCACCACCGAGACCCT
GTACCCCGCTGACGGCGGCCTGGAAGGCAGATGCGACATGGCCCTGAAGCTCGTGGGCGGGGGCCACCTG
CACTGCAACCTGAAGACCACATACAGATCCAAGAAACCCGCTAAGAACCTCAAGATGCCCGGCGTCTACT
TTGTGGACCGCAGACTGGAAAGAATCAAGGAGGCCGACAATGAGACCTACGTCGAGCAGCACGAGGTGGC
TGTGGCCAGATACTGCGACCTCCCTAGCAAACTGGGGCACAAACTTAATGGCATGGACGAGCTGTACAAG
TCCGGACTCAGATCTCGAGCTCAAGCTAGCTTCGAATTCGCAGAAGCTGCCACCATGGTTGCGCTTTCGC
TGAAGATTAGCATTGGGAATGTGGTGAAGACGATGCAATTTGAGCCATCTACCATGGTGTACGACGCCTG
CCGCATGATTCGTGAGCGGATCCCAGAGGCCCTGGCTGGCCCTCCCAACGACTTTGGGCTCTTTCTGTCA
GATGATGACCCCAAAAAAGGCATCTGGCTAGAGGCTGGGAAAGCTTTGGACTACTACATGCTCCGAAATG
GGGACACCATGGAGTACAGAAAAAAGCAGAGACCCCTGAAGATCCGGATGTTAGACGGAACGGTGAAGAC
TATCATGGTGGATGACTCCAAGACCGTCACAGACATGCTCATGACCATTTGTGCCCGAATTGGTATCACC
AACCATGATGAGTATTCACTGGTTCGAGAGCTGATGGAAGAAAAGAAAGATGAGGGGACAGGGACCCTGA
GAAAAGACAAGACCCTACTGCGAGATGAAAAGAAGATGGAGAAGCTAAAGCAGAAGTTGCACACAGACGA
TGAGTTGAACTGGCTGGACCATGGGCGGACACTGAGGGAACAGGGAGTGGAAGAGCATGAGACGTTGCTG
CTGCGGAGAAAGTTCTTCTACTCAGACCAGAATGTGGATTCCCGAGACCCTGTACAGCTGAACCTTCTCT
ATGTGCAGGCACGAGATGACATCCTGAATGGCTCCCATCCTGTCTCCTTTGACAAGGCCTGTGAATTTGC
AGGCTTCCAGTGCCAGATCCAGTTTGGACCTCACAATGAACAGAAGCACAAGGCTGGCTTCCTTGACCTG
AAGGACTTCCTGCCCAAGGAGTATGTGAAGCAGAAGGGAGAGCGTAAGATCTTTCAGGCACACAAGAATT
GTGGGCAGATGAGTGAAATTGAGGCCAAGGTACGCTACGTGAAGCTGGCCCGTTCCCTCAAGACTTACGG
TGTCTCCTTCTTCCTAGTCAAGGAAAAGATGAAGGGGAAGAATAAACTGGTGCCCAGGCTGTTGGGCATC
ACTAAGGAGTGTGTGATGCGTGTGGATGAGAAGACCAAGGAGGTGATTCAGGAATGGAGCCTCACCAACA
TCAAACGCTGGGCTGCCTCTCCCAAGAGCTTTACTCTGGACTTTGGAGACTATCAGGATGGCTACTACTC
AGTACAGACGACAGAAGGCGAGCAGATCGCACAGCTCATTGCTGGCTACATAGATATCATCCTTAAGAAG
AAAAAAAGCAAGGACCATTTTGGGCTGGAGGGAGATGAAGAGTCTACTATGTTGGAGGACTCAGTGTCTC
CCAAAAAGTCAACAGTCCTTCAGTAAGTCGACGGTACCGCGGGCCCGGGATCCACCGGATCTAGATAACT
GATCATAATCAGCCATACCACATTTGTAGAGGTTTTACTTGCTTTAAAAAACCTCCCACACCTCCCCCTG
AACCTGAAACATAAAATGAATGCAATTGTTGTTGTTAACTTGTTTATTGCAGCTTATAATGGTTACAAAT
AAAGCAATAGCATCACAAATTTCACAAATAAAGCATTTTTTTCACTGCATTCTAGTTGTGGTTTGTCCAA
ACTCATCAATGTATCTTAACGCGTAAATTGTAAGCGTTAATATTTTGTTAAAATTCGCGTTAAATTTTTG
TTAAATCAGCTCATTTTTTAACCAATAGGCCGAAATCGGCAAAATCCCTTATAAATCAAAAGAATAGACC
GAGATAGGGT
[37 nt withheld, positions 2741-2777]
AAAGAACGTGGACTCCAACGTCAAAGG
[49 nt withheld, positions 2805-2853]
T
[91 nt withheld, positions 2855-2945]
G
[124 nt withheld, positions 2947-3070]
CAGGTGGCACTTTTCGGGGAAATGTGCGCGGAACCCCTATTTGTTTATTTTTCTAAATACATTCAAATAT
GTATCCGCTCATGAGACAATAACCCTGATAAATGCTTCAATAATATTGAAAAAGGAAGAGTCCTGAGGCG
GAAAGAACCAGCTGTGGAATGTGTGTCAGTTAGGGTGTGGAAAGTCCCCAGGCTCCCCAGCAGGCAGAAG
TATGCAAAGCATGCATCTCAATTAGTCAGCAACCAGGTGTGGAAAGTCCCCAGGCTCCCCAGCAGGCAGA
AGTATGCAAAGCATGCATCTCAATTAGTCAGCAACCATAGTCCCGCCCCTAACTCCGCCCATCCCGCCCC
TAACTCCGCCCAGTTCCGCCCATTCTCCGCCCCATGGCTGACTAATTTTTTTTATTTATGCAGAGGCCGA
GGCCGCCTCGGCCTCTGAGCTATTCCAGAAGTAGTGAGGAGGCTTTTTTGGAGGCCTAGGCTTTTGCAAA
GATCGATCAAGAGACAGGATGAGGATCGTTTCGCATGATTGAACAAGATGGATTGCACGCAGGTTCTCCG
GCCGCTTGGGTGGAGAGGCTATTCGGCTATGACTGGGCACAACAGACAATCGGCTGCTCTGATGCCGCCG
TGTTCCGGCTGTCAGCGCAGGGGCGCCCGGTTCTTTTTGTCAAGACCGACCTGTCCGGTGCCCTGAATGA
ACTGCAAGACGAGGCAGCGCGGCTATCGTGGCTGGCCACGACGGGCGTTCCTTGCGCAGCTGTGCTCGAC
GTTGTCACTGAAGCGGGAAGGGACTGGCTGCTATTGGGCGAAGTGCCGGGGCAGGATCTCCTGTCATCTC
ACCTTGCTCCTGCCGAGAAAGTATCCATCATGGCTGATGCAATGCGGCGGCTGCATACGCTTGATCCGGC
TACCTGCCCATTCGACCACCAAGCGAAACATCGCATCGAGCGAGCACGTACTCGGATGGAAGCCGGTCTT
GTCGATCAGGATGATCTGGACGAAGAGCATCAGGGGCTCGCGCCAGCCGAACTGTTCGCCAGGCTCAAGG
CGAGCATGCCCGACGGCGAGGATCTCGTCGTGACCCATGGCGATGCCTGCTTGCCGAATATCATGGTGGA
AAATGGCCGCTTTTCTGGATTCATCGACTGTGGCCGGCTGGGTGTGGCGGACCGCTATCAGGACATAGCG
TTGGCTACCCGTGATATTGCTGAAGAGCTTGGCGGCGAATGGGCTGACCGCTTCCTCGTGCTTTACGGTA
TCGCCGCTCCCGATTCGCAGCGCATCGCCTTCTATCGCCTTCTTGACGAGTTCTTCTGAGCGGGACTCTG
GGGTTCGAAATGACCGACCAAGCGACGCCCAACCTGCCATCACGAGATTTCGATTCCACCGCCGCCTTCT
ATGAAAGGTTGGGCTTCGGAATCGTTTTCCGGGACGCCGGCTGGATGATCCTCCAGCGCGGGGATCTCAT
GCTGGAGTTCTTCGCCCACCCTAGGGGGAGGCTAACTGAAACACGGAAGGAGACAATACCGGAAGGAACC
CGCGCTATGACGGCAATAAAAAGACAGAATAAAACGCACGGTGTTGGGTCGTTTGTTCATAAACGCGGGG
TTCGGTCCCAGGGCTGGCACTCTGTCGATACCCCACCGAGACCCCATTGGGGCCAATACGCCCGCGTTTC
TTCCTTTTCCCCACCCCACCCCCCAAGTTCGGGTGAAGGCCCAGGGCTCGCAGCCAACGTCGGGGCGGCA
GGCCCTGCCATAGCCTCAGGTTACTCATATATACTTTAGATTGATTTAAAACTTCATTTTTAATTTAAAA
GGATCTAGGTGAAGATCCTTTTTGATAATCTCATGACCAAAATCCCTTAACGTGAGTTTTCGTTCCACTG
AGCGTCAGACCCCGTAGAAAAGATCAAAGGATCTTCTTGAGATCCTTTTTTTCTGCGCGTAATCTGCTGC
TTGCAAACAAAAAAACCACCGCTACCAGCGGTGGTTTGTTTGCCGGATCAAGAGCTACCAACTCTTTTTC
CGAAGGTAACTGGCTTCAGCAGAGCGCAGATACCAAATACTGTTCTTCTAGTGTAGCCGTAGTTAGGCCA
CCACTTCAAGAACTCTGTAGCACCGCCTACATACCTCGCTCTGCTAATCCTGTTACCAGTGGCTGCTGCC
AGTGGCGATAAGTCGTGTCTTACCGGGTTGGACTCAAGACGATAGTTACCGGATAAGGCGCAGCGGTCGG
GCTGAACGGGGGGTTCGTGCACACAGCCCAGCTTGGAGCGAACGACCTACACCGAACTGAGATACCTACA
GCGTGAGCTATGAGAAAGCGCCACGCTTCCCGAAGGGAGAAAGGCGGACAGGTATCCGGTAAGCGGCAGG
GTCGGAACAGGAGAGCGCACGAGGGAGCTTCCAGGGGGAAACGCCTGGTATCTTTATAGTCCTGTCGGGT
TTCGCCACCTCTGACTTGAGCGTCGATTTTTGTGATGCTCGTCAGGGGGGCGGAGCCTATGGAAAAACGC
CAGCAACGCGGCCTTTTTACGGTTCCTGGCCTTTTGCTGGCCTTTTGCTCACATGTTCTTTCCTGCGTTA
TCCCCTGATTCTGTGGATAACCGTATTACCGCCATGCATTAGTTATTAATAGTAATCAATTACGGGGTCA
TTAGTTCATAGCCCATATATGGAGTTCCGCGTTACATAACTTACGGTAAATGGCCCGCCTGGCTGACCGC
CCAACGACCCCCGCCCATTGACGTCAATAATGACGTATGTTCCCATAGTAACGCCAATAGGGACTTTCCA
TTGACGTCAATGGGTGGAGTATTTACGGTAAACTGCCCACTTGGCAGTACATCAAGTGTATCATATGCCA
AGTACGCCCCCTATTGACGTCAATGACGGTAAATGGCCCGCCTGGCATTATGCCCAGTACATGACCTTAT
GGGACTTTCCTACTTGGCAGTACATCTACGTATTAGTCATCGCTATTACCATG
